>Addgene plasmid #188442 | pENTR-BIF1 | addgene full sequence | sequence record 370209 | Addgene NGS Result
CGAGTCGGAATCGCAGACCGATACCAGGATCTTGCCATCCTATGGAACTGCCTCGGTGAGTTTTCTCCTT
CATTACAGAAACGGCTTTTTCAAAAATATGGTATTGATAATCCTGATATGAATAAATTGCAGTTTCATTT
GATGCTCGATGAGTTTTTCTAATCAGAATTGGTTAATTGGTTGTAACACTGGCAGAGCATTACGCTGACT
TGACGGGACGGCGCAAGCTCATGACCAAAATCCCTTAACGTGAGTTACGCGTCGTTCCACTGAGCGTCAG
ACCCCGTAGAAAAGATCAAAGGATCTTCTTGAGATCCTTTTTTTCTGCGCGTAATCTGCTGCTTGCAAAC
AAAAAAACCACCGCTACCAGCGGTGGTTTGTTTGCCGGATCAAGAGCTACCAACTCTTTTTCCGAAGGTA
ACTGGCTTCAGCAGAGCGCAGATACCAAATACTGTTCTTCTAGTGTAGCCGTAGTTAGGCCACCACTTCA
AGAACTCTGTAGCACCGCCTACATACCTCGCTCTGCTAATCCTGTTACCAGTGGCTGCTGCCAGTGGCGA
TAAGTCGTGTCTTACCGGGTTGGACTCAAGACGATAGTTACCGGATAAGGCGCAGCGGTCGGGCTGAACG
GGGGGTTCGTGCACACAGCCCAGCTTGGAGCGAACGACCTACACCGAACTGAGATACCTACAGCGTGAGC
TATGAGAAAGCGCCACGCTTCCCGAAGGGAGAAAGGCGGACAGGTATCCGGTAAGCGGCAGGGTCGGAAC
AGGAGAGCGCACGAGGGAGCTTCCAGGGGGAAACGCCTGGTATCTTTATAGTCCTGTCGGGTTTCGCCAC
CTCTGACTTGAGCGTCGATTTTTGTGATGCTCGTCAGGGGGGCGGAGCCTATGGAAAAACGCCAGCAACG
CGGCCTTTTTACGGTTCCTGGCCTTTTGCTGGCCTTTTGCTCACATGTTCTTTCCTGCGTTATCCCCTGA
TTCTGTGGATAACCGTATTACCGCCTTTGAGTGAGCTGATACCGCTCGCCGCAGCCGAACGACCGAGCGC
AGCGAGTCAGTGAGCGAGGAAGCGGAAGAGCGCCCAATACGCAAACCGCCTCTCCCCGCGCGTTGGCCGA
TTCATTAATGCAGCTGGCACGACAGGTTTCCCGACTGGAAAGCGGGCAGTGAGCGCAACGCAATTAATAC
GCGTACCGCTAGCCAGGAAGAGTTTGTAGAAACGCAAAAAGGCCATCCGTCAGGATGGCCTTCTGCTTAG
TTTGATGCCTGGCAGTTTATGGCGGGCGTCCTGCCCGCCACCCTCCGGGCCGTTGCTTCACAACGTTCAA
ATCCGCTCCCGGCGGATTTGTCCTACTCAGGAGAGCGTTCACCGACAAACAACAGATAAAACGAAAGGCC
CAGTCTTCCGACTGAGCCTTTCGTTTTATTTGATGCCTGGCAGTTCCCTACTCTCGCGTTAACGCTAGCA
TGGATGTTTTCCCAGTCACGACGTTGTAAAACGACGGCCAGTCTTAAGCTCGGGCCCCAAATAATGATTT
TATTTTGACTGATAGTGACCTGTTCGTTGCAACAAATTGATGAGCAATGCTTTTTTATAATGCCAACTTT
GTACAAAAAAGCAGGCTTCAAAATGTCGGTGGATACGGAGCGGAGCTCCACCGAGTCGTCCGCGGCCTCC
GGGCTCGGCTACGAGGACACCGCGCTCGCCCTCACCCTCCGCCTCCCGGGCTCCGACCCCGGCCGTTCCT
CCCCGCTCGCCGCGCCCTCCGACGCCGCGCCGTCTCCCAAGACGCGGGTGGTGGGGTGGCCGCCGGTGAG
GTCGTACCGCAAGAACGCGCTCGCCGACTCCAGCAAGGCCAACCGGTCAGCCAGTTTCGTGAAGGTGGCC
GTCGACGGCGCGGCCTACCTGCGGAAGGTGGACCTCCAGGCGTACGGCGGCTACGACCAGCTCCTCCGCG
CGCTCCAGGACAAGTTCTTCTCCCACTTCACCATCAGGAAGTTCGCCGACGACGAGAGGAAGCTGGTGGA
CGCGGTGAACGGGACGGAGTACGTGCCCACGTACGAGGACAAGGATGGCGACTGGATGCTCGTCGGCGAC
GTCCCCTGGAAGATGTTCGTGGAGACCTGCCGGCGCCTTCGCCTGATGAAAGGTTCAGAGGCCGTTAACT
TGGCACCAAGAGCCGCCCGATGACACCCAGCTTTCTTGTACAAAGTTGGCATTATAAGAAAGCATTGCTT
ATCAATTTGTTGCAACGAACAGGTCACTATCAGTCAAAATAAAATCATTATTTGCCATCCAGCTGATATC
CCCTATAGTGAGTCGTATTACATGGTCATAGCTGTTTCCTGGCAGCTCTGGCCCGTGTCTCAAAATCTCT
GATGTTACATTGCACAAGATAAAAATATATCATCATGAACAATAAAACTGTCTGCTTACATAAACAGTAA
TACAAGGGGTGTTATGAGCCATATTCAACGGGAAACGTCGAGGCCGCGATTAAATTCCAACATGGATGCT
GATTTATATGGGTATAAATGGGCTCGCGATAATGTCGGGCAATCAGGTGCGACAATCTATCGCTTGTATG
GGAAGCCCGATGCGCCAGAGTTGTTTCTGAAACATGGCAAAGGTAGCGTTGCCAATGATGTTACAGATGA
GATGGTCAGACTAAACTGGCTGACGGAATTTATGCCTCTTCCGACCATCAAGCATTTTATCCGTACTCCT
GATGATGCATGGTTACTCACCACTGCGATCCCCGGAAAAACAGCATTCCAGGTATTAGAAGAATATCCTG
ATTCAGGTGAAAATATTGTTGATGCGCTGGCAGTGTTCCTGCGCCGGTTGCATTCGATTCCTGTTTGTAA
TTGTCCTTTTAACAGCGATCGCGTATTTCGTCTCGCTCAGGCGCAATCACGAATGAATAACGGTTTGGTT
GATGCGAGTGATTTTGATGACGAGCGTAATGGCTGGCCTGTTGAACAAGTCTGGAAAGAAATGCATAAAC
TTTTGCCATTCTCACCGGATTCAGTCGTCACTCATGGTGATTTCTCACTTGATAACCTTATTTTTGACGA
GGGGAAATTAATAGGTTGTATTGATGTTGGA
Features (pLannotate 1.2.2; 10 found; start..end, strand, type, name):
    309..897     +  rep_origin     ori: high-copy-number ColE1/pMB1/pBR322/pUC origin of replication
   1080..1172    +  CDS            lacI (fragment): lac repressor; lacI; The lac repressor binds to the lac operator to inhibit transcription in E. coli. This inhibition can be relieved by adding lactose or isopropyl-β-D-thiogalactopyranoside (IPTG).
   1227..1254    -  terminator     rrnB T2 terminator: transcription terminator T2 from the E. coli rrnB gene
   1386..1429    +  terminator     rrnB T1 terminator: Escherichia coli rrnB; transcription terminator T1 from the E. coli rrnB gene
   1476..1512    -  CDS            lacZα (fragment): LacZα fragment of β-galactosidase; lacZ fragment
   1528..1627    +  protein_bind   attL1: mutant version of attL; recombination site for the Gateway® LR reaction LR Clonase™
   1633..2190    +  CDS            IAA1 (fragment): IAA1_ORYSJ - Experimental evidence at transcript level: Swiss-Prot protein existence level 2. Aux/IAA proteins are short-lived transcriptional factors that function as repressors of early auxin response genes at low auxin concentrations. From Oryza sativa subsp. japonica (Rice).
   2195..2294    -  protein_bind   attL2: mutant version of attL; recombination site for the Gateway® LR reaction LR Clonase™
   2312..2330    -  promoter       T7 promoter: promoter for bacteriophage T7 RNA polymerase
   2464..162     +  CDS            KanR (across the origin): aminoglycoside phosphotransferase; aph(3')-Ia; confers resistance to kanamycin in bacteria or G418 (Geneticin®) in eukaryotes
