[The description below was written by a language model from this plasmid's Addgene catalogue record and pLannotate feature annotations shown in this document.]
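Description:
pENTR-BIF1 is a Gateway entry clone built on the pENTR backbone and carrying the coding sequence of BIF1, a nuclear auxin signaling repressor from maize (Zea mays). It is a small bacterial cloning plasmid of about 3.1 kb, maintained in E. coli through a high-copy ColE1/pUC-type origin of replication and selected with kanamycin via an aminoglycoside phosphotransferase (KanR) gene that spans the numbering origin of the sequence record.

The insert lies between attL1 and attL2 recombination sites, so an LR Clonase reaction can transfer it directionally into any attR-containing destination vector without restriction cloning. Automated annotation labels the roughly 560 bp region between the att sites as a fragment resembling rice IAA1. This is a homology-based match, and it fits BIF1 being an Aux/IAA family protein. Members of this family are short-lived transcriptional repressors that hold early auxin response genes off at low auxin concentrations. As is usual for entry clones, no promoter is positioned to express the insert in plants or other eukaryotes. rrnB T1 and T2 terminators sit upstream of attL1 to insulate the insert from read-through transcription in bacteria, and a T7 promoter lies just beyond attL2, pointing back toward the insert. The short lacI and lacZα fragments appear to be backbone remnants with no functional role.

The plasmid serves as a source clone for moving BIF1 into expression vectors. The associated publication describes a synthetic approach to characterizing the maize nuclear auxin response circuit, although the record does not name the destination vectors or host systems used.
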