Addgene plasmid #188442: pENTR-BIF1
Purpose: Zea Mays Nuclear Auxin Signaling Repressor BIF1
Depositing lab: Britney Moss. Depositing organization: Whitman College. Publication: A Synthetic Approach Allows Rapid Characterization of the Maize Nuclear Auxin Response Circuit. Ramos Baez R, Buckley Y, Yu H, Chen Z, Gallavotti A, Nemhauser JL, Moss BL. Plant Physiol. 2020 Apr;182(4):1713-1722. doi: 10.1104/pp.19.01475. Epub 2020 Mar 2. PubMed 32123041.
Backbone
  Vector backbone: pENTR
  Vector type: Cloning
Growth in bacteria
  Bacterial resistance: Kanamycin, 50 μg/mL
  Growth temperature: 37°C
  Growth strain: DH5alpha
  Copy number: Unknown
Gene/Insert
  Gene/Insert name: Auxin Signaling Repressor BIF1
  Species: Zea Mays
  Cloning method: Gateway Cloning
  Sequencing primers: 5′ GGAAACAGCTATGACCATG
Terms and licenses: Academic/Nonprofit Terms; Industry Terms: Not Available to Industry
How to cite: pENTR-BIF1 was a gift from Britney Moss (Addgene plasmid # 188442 ; http://n2t.net/addgene:188442 ; RRID:Addgene_188442)
